Addgene plasmid #167254: pJBL7093
Purpose: cell-free lead sensor with XylE output
Depositing lab: Julius Lucks. Depositing organization: Northwestern University.
Backbone
  Vector backbone: pUC19
  Vector type: Synthetic Biology
Growth in bacteria
  Bacterial resistance: Ampicillin, 100 μg/mL
  Growth temperature: 37°C
  Growth strain: DH5alpha
  Copy number: High Copy
Gene/Insert
  Gene/Insert name: pPbr-XylE
  Species: Other
  Cloning method: Gibson Cloning
Terms and licenses: Academic/Nonprofit Terms; Industry Terms: Not Available to Industry
How to cite: pJBL7093 was a gift from Julius Lucks (Addgene plasmid # 167254 ; http://n2t.net/addgene:167254 ; RRID:Addgene_167254)
