[The description below was written by a language model from this plasmid's Addgene catalogue record and pLannotate feature annotations shown in this document.]
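Description:
pJBL7093 is a 4.1 kb synthetic biology plasmid built on the pUC19 backbone that serves as the reporter template for a cell-free lead sensor. It is propagated in E. coli as a high-copy plasmid through the ColE1/pUC-type origin of replication and is selected with ampicillin through the β-lactamase (AmpR) gene and its native bla promoter. The annotation also picks up backbone remnants: short fragments of lacZα, lacI, rop and bom, part of the pUC multiple cloning site, and the lac promoter, operator and CAP binding site. These lie outside the sensor cassette, with the lac elements on the opposite strand.

The insert, assembled by Gibson cloning, is named pPbr-XylE, which indicates a lead-responsive pbr promoter placed upstream of xylE. The promoter itself is not annotated in the feature table, but an unannotated stretch just upstream of the xylE coding sequence is where it would be expected to sit. xylE, from Pseudomonas putida, encodes catechol 2,3-dioxygenase, an enzyme that converts colourless catechol into a yellow product and so gives a colorimetric readout visible by eye. Downstream of the coding sequence are a 5S rRNA segment and the rrnB T1 terminator, which end transcription of the cassette.

Promoters of this type are normally controlled by a lead-sensing transcription factor such as PbrR. No such regulator is annotated on this plasmid, so it would presumably be supplied separately in the cell-free reaction, although the record does not say how. The intended use is detection of lead in cell-free expression reactions, with XylE activity reporting the presence of the metal.
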