Features (pLannotate 1.2.2; 14 found; start..end, strand, type, name):
     49..153     -  promoter       AmpR promoter: bla
    248..283     +  CDS            rop (fragment): Rop protein, which maintains plasmids at low copy number; rop
    385..484     +  misc_feature   bom (fragment): basis of mobility region from pBR322
    490..643     -  CDS            lacZα (fragment): LacZα fragment of β-galactosidase; lacZ fragment
    774..1694    +  CDS            xylE: XYLE1_PSEPU - Experimental evidence at protein level: Swiss-Prot protein existence level 1. From Pseudomonas putida (Arthrobacter siderocapsulatus).
   1883..1998    +  ncRNA          5S rRNA: Accession: RF00001 - 5S ribosomal RNA
   2002..2048    +  terminator     rrnB T1 terminator: transcription terminator T1 from the E. coli rrnB gene
   2097..2131    +  misc_feature   MCS (fragment): pUC18/19 multiple cloning site
   2168..2184    -  protein_bind   lac operator: The lac repressor binds to the lac operator to inhibit transcription in E. coli. This inhibition can be relieved by adding lactose or isopropyl-β-D-thiogalactopyranoside (IPTG). lac repressor encoded by lacI
   2192..2222    -  promoter       lac promoter: promoter for the E. coli lac operon
   2237..2258    -  protein_bind   CAP binding site: CAP binding activates transcription in the presence of cAMP. E. coli catabolite activator protein
   2271..2363    -  CDS            lacI (fragment): lac repressor; lacI; The lac repressor binds to the lac operator to inhibit transcription in E. coli. This inhibition can be relieved by adding lactose or isopropyl-β-D-thiogalactopyranoside (IPTG).
   2545..3133    -  rep_origin     ori: high-copy-number ColE1/pMB1/pBR322/pUC origin of replication
   3304..48      -  CDS            AmpR (across the origin): β-lactamase; bla; confers resistance to ampicillin, carbenicillin, and related antibiotics
>Addgene plasmid #167254 | pJBL7093 | addgene full sequence | sequence record 331178 | Addgene NGS Result
TGCCGCAAAAAAGGGAATAAGGGCGACACGGAAATGTTGAATACTCATACTCTTCCTTTTTCAATATTAT
TGAAGCATTTATCAGGGTTATTGTCTCATGAGCGGATACATATTTGAATGTATTTAGAAAAATAAACAAA
TAGGGGTTCCGCGCACATTTCCCCGAAAAGTGCCACCTGACGTCTAAGAAACCATTATTATCATGACATT
AACCTATAAAAATAGGCGTATCACGAGGCCCTTTCGTCTCGCGCGTTTCGGTGATGACGGTGAAAACCTC
TGACACATGCAGCTCCCGGAGACGGTCACAGCTTGTCTGTAAGCGGATGCCGGGAGCAGACAAGCCCGTC
AGGGCGCGTCAGCGGGTGTTGGCGGGTGTCGGGGCTGGCTTAACTATGCGGCATCAGAGCAGATTGTACT
GAGAGTGCACCATATGCGGTGTGAAATACCGCACAGATGCGTAAGGAGAAAATACCGCATCAGGCGCCAT
TCGCCATTCAGGCTGCGCAACTGTTGGGAAGGGCGATCGGTGCGGGCCTCTTCGCTATTACGCCAGCTGG
CGAAAGGGGGATGTGCTGCAAGGCGATTAAGTTGGGTAACGCCAGGGTTTTCCCAGTCACGACGTTGTAA
AACGACGGCCAGTAAGATCTCGGCTGAATTCTAAAAGATCTATGTCTTGACTCTATAGTAACTAGAGGGT
GTTAAATCGGCAACGTCGACTCTCGAGTGAGATTGTTGACGGTACCGTATTTTGGATCTAGGAGGAAGGA
TCTATGAACAAAGGTGTAATGCGACCGGGCCATGTGCAGCTGCGTGTACTGGACATGAGCAAGGCCCTGG
AACACTACGTCGAGTTGCTGGGCCTGATCGAGATGGACCGTGACGACCAGGGCCGTGTCTATCTGAAGGC
TTGGACCGAAGTGGATAAGTTTTCCCTGGTGCTACGCGAGGCTGACGAGCCGGGCATGGATTTTATGGGT
TTCAAGGTTGTGGATGAGGATGCTCTCCGGCAACTGGAGCGGGATCTGATGGCATATGGCTGTGCCGTTG
AGCAGCTACCCGCAGGTGAACTGAACAGTTGTGGCCGGCGCGTGCGCTTCCAGGCCCCCTCCGGGCATCA
CTTCGAGTTGTATGCAGACAAGGAATATACTGGAAAGTGGGGTTTGAATGACGTCAATCCCGAGGCATGG
CCGCGCGATCTGAAAGGTATGGCGGCTGTGCGTTTCGACCACGCCCTCATGTATGGCGACGAATTGCCGG
CGACCTATGACCTGTTCACCAAGGTGCTCGGTTTCTATCTGGCCGAACAGGTGCTGGACGAAAATGGCAC
GCGCGTCGCCCAGTTTCTCAGTCTGTCGACCAAGGCCCACGACGTGGCCTTCATTCACCATCCGGAAAAA
GGCCGCCTCCATCATGTGTCCTTCCACCTCGAAACCTGGGAAGACTTGCTTCGCGCCGCCGACCTGATCT
CCATGACCGACACATCTATCGATATCGGCCCAACCCGCCACGGCCTCACTCACGGCAAGACCATCTACTT
CTTCGACCCGTCCGGTAACCGCAACGAAGTGTTCTGCGGGGGAGATTACAACTACCCGGACCACAAACCG
GTGACCTGGACCACCGACCAGCTGGGCAAGGCGATCTTTTACCACGACCGCATTCTCAACGAACGATTCA
TGACCGTGCTGACCTGAGGATCTGAAGCTTGGGCCCGAAAAAAAACTCATCTCAGAAGAGGATCTGAATA
GCGCCGTCGACCATCATCATCATCATTGAGTTTAAACGGTCTCCAGCTTGGCTGTTTTGGCGGATGAGAG
AAGATTTTCAGCCTGATACAGATTAAATCAGAACGCAGAAGCGGTCTGATAAAACAGAATTTGCCTGGCG
GCAGTAGCGCGGTGGTCCCACCTGACCCCATGCCGAACTCAGAAGTGAAACGCCGTAGCGCCGATGGTAG
TGTGGGGTCTCCCCATGCGAGAGTAGGGAACTGCCAGGCATCAAATAAAACGAAAGGCTCAGTCGAAAGA
CTGGGCCTTTCGTTTTATCTGTTGTTTGTCGGTGAACTCTGAAAGGAGGAACTATATCCGGATCGAGATC
CTCTAGAGTCGACCTGCAGGCATGCAAGCTTGGCGTAATCATGGTCATAGCTGTTTCCTGTGTGAAATTG
TTATCCGCTCACAATTCCACACAACATACGAGCCGGAAGCATAAAGTGTAAAGCCTGGGGTGCCTAATGA
GTGAGCTAACTCACATTAATTGCGTTGCGCTCACTGCCCGCTTTCCAGTCGGGAAACCTGTCGTGCCAGC
TGCATTAATGAATCGGCCAACGCGCGGGGAGAGGCGGTTTGCGTATTGGGCGCTCTTCCGCTTCCTCGCT
CACTGACTCGCTGCGCTCGGTCGTTCGGCTGCGGCGAGCGGTATCAGCTCACTCAAAGGCGGTAATACGG
TTATCCACAGAATCAGGGGATAACGCAGGAAAGAACATGTGAGCAAAAGGCCAGCAAAGGCCAGGAACCG
TAAAAAGGCCGCGTTGCTGGCGTTTTTCCATAGGCTCCGCCCCCCTGACGAGCATCACAAAAATCGACGC
TCAAGTCAGAGGTGGCGAAACCCGACAGGACTATAAAGATACCAGGCGTTTCCCCCTGGAAGCTCCCTCG
TGCGCTCTCCTGTTCCGACCCTGCCGCTTACCGGATACCTGTCCGCCTTTCTCCCTTCGGGAAGCGTGGC
GCTTTCTCATAGCTCACGCTGTAGGTATCTCAGTTCGGTGTAGGTCGTTCGCTCCAAGCTGGGCTGTGTG
CACGAACCCCCCGTTCAGCCCGACCGCTGCGCCTTATCCGGTAACTATCGTCTTGAGTCCAACCCGGTAA
GACACGACTTATCGCCACTGGCAGCAGCCACTGGTAACAGGATTAGCAGAGCGAGGTATGTAGGCGGTGC
TACAGAGTTCTTGAAGTGGTGGCCTAACTACGGCTACACTAGAAGAACAGTATTTGGTATCTGCGCTCTG
CTGAAGCCAGTTACCTTCGGAAAAAGAGTTGGTAGCTCTTGATCCGGCAAACAAACCACCGCTGGTAGCG
GTGGTTTTTTTGTTTGCAAGCAGCAGATTACGCGCAGAAAAAAAGGATCTCAAGAAGATCCTTTGATCTT
TTCTACGGGGTCTGACGCTCAGTGGAACGAAAACTCACGTTAAGGGATTTTGGTCATGAGATTATCAAAA
AGGATCTTCACCTAGATCCTTTTAAATTAAAAATGAAGTTTTAAATCAATCTAAAGTATATATGAGTAAA
CTTGGTCTGACAGTTACCAATGCTTAATCAGTGAGGCACCTATCTCAGCGATCTGTCTATTTCGTTCATC
CATAGTTGCCTGACTCCCCGTCGTGTAGATAACTACGATACGGGAGGGCTTACCATCTGGCCCCAGTGCT
GCAATGATACCGCGAGACCCACGCTCACCGGCTCCAGATTTATCAGCAATAAACCAGCCAGCCGGAAGGG
CCGAGCGCAGAAGTGGTCCTGCAACTTTATCCGCCTCCATCCAGTCTATTAATTGTTGCCGGGAAGCTAG
AGTAAGTAGTTCGCCAGTTAATAGTTTGCGCAACGTTGTTGCCATTGCTACAGGCATCGTGGTGTCACGC
TCGTCGTTTGGTATGGCTTCATTCAGCTCCGGTTCCCAACGATCAAGGCGAGTTACATGATCCCCCATGT
TGTGCAAAAAAGCGGTTAGCTCCTTCGGTCCTCCGATCGTTGTCAGAAGTAAGTTGGCCGCAGTGTTATC
ACTCATGGTTATGGCAGCACTGCATAATTCTCTTACTGTCATGCCATCCGTAAGATGCTTTTCTGTGACT
GGTGAGTACTCAACCAAGTCATTCTGAGAATAGTGTATGCGGCGACCGAGTTGCTCTTGCCCGGCGTCAA
TACGGGATAATACCGCGCCACATAGCAGAACTTTAAAAGTGCTCATCATTGGAAAACGTTCTTCGGGGCG
AAAACTCTCAAGGATCTTACCGCTGTTGAGATCCAGTTCGATGTAACCCACTCGTGCACCCAACTGATCT
TCAGCATCTTTTACTTTCACCAGCGTTTCTGGGTGAGCAAAAACAGGAAGGCAAAA
